>Addgene plasmid #32494 | Cyclin D1 shRNA-B | addgene partial sequence | sequence record 38022 | hU6-F
TTAGAATTAATTTGACTGTAAACACAAAGATATTAGTACAAAATACGTGACGTAGAAAGTAATAATTTCT
TGGGTAGTTTGCAGTTTTAAAATTATGTTTTAAAATGGACTATCATATGCTTACCGTAACTTGAAAGTAT
TTCGATTTCTTGGCTTTATATATCTTGTGGAAAGGACGAAACACCGGCCACAGATGTGAAGTTCATTTCT
CGAGAAATGAACTTCACATCTGTGGTTTTTGAATTCGCCAGCACAGTGGTCGACCCTGTGGAATGTGTGT
CAGTTAGGGTGTGGAAAGTCCCCAGGCTTCCCAGCAGGCAGAAGTATGCAAAGCATGCATCTCAATTAGT
CAGCAACCAGGTGTGGAAAGTCCCCAGGCTCCCCAGCAGGCAGAAGTATGCAAAGCATGCATCTCAATTA
GTCAGCAACCATAGTCCCGCCCCTAACTCCGCCCATCCCGCCCCTAACTCCGCCCAGTTCCGCCCATTCT
CCGCCCCATGGCTGACTAATTTTTTTTATTTATGCAGAGGCCGAGGCCGCCTCGGCCTCTGAGCTATTCC
AGAAGTAGTGAGGAGGCTTTTTTGGAGGCCTAGGCTTTTGCAAAAAGCTTACCATGACCGAGTACAAGCC
CACGGTGCGCCTCGCCACCCGCGACGACGTCNCCAGGGCCGTACGCACCCTCGCCGCCGCGTTCGCCGAC
TACNCCGCCACGCGCCACACCGTCGATCCGGACCGCCACATCGAGCGGGTCACCGAGCTGCAAGAACTCT
TCCTCACGCGCGTCGGGCTCGACATCGGCNAGGTGTGGGTCGCGGACGACGGCGCCGCGGTGGCGGTCTG
GACCA
