[The description below was written by a language model from this plasmid's Addgene catalogue record.]
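Description:
Cyclin D1 shRNA-B is a retroviral RNA interference plasmid built on the pMKO.1 backbone (about 6.7 kb without insert) and designed to knock down human cyclin D1 (CCND1, also known as BCL1 or PRAD1) in mammalian cells. The insert is a short hairpin RNA cassette whose targeting sequence is directed against the human CCND1 transcript. The "B" in the name suggests it is one of a set of independent hairpins against the same gene, although the record does not describe the others. In bacteria the plasmid is maintained as a high-copy construct under ampicillin selection. The recommended host is a recombination-deficient strain, a common precaution for vectors carrying retroviral long terminal repeats and hairpin repeats.

As a retroviral vector, the plasmid is meant to be introduced into packaging cells so that the vector genome is packaged into viral particles. These particles then transduce target cells and integrate stably. A puromycin resistance marker allows selection of transduced mammalian cells, giving populations with sustained shRNA expression. The record does not state which promoter drives the hairpin or the puromycin marker, and it does not identify the restriction sites used for cloning. No feature table is provided, so the arrangement of elements cannot be confirmed here.

The associated publication concerns a role for cyclin D1 in DNA repair, identified through protein interactome analyses in human cancers. This is consistent with use of the construct to deplete endogenous cyclin D1 in human cancer cell lines and examine the resulting phenotypes.
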