Addgene plasmid #32494: Cyclin D1 shRNA-B
Depositing lab: Peter Sicinski. Depositing organization: Dana-Farber Cancer Institute. Publication: A function for cyclin D1 in DNA repair uncovered by protein interactome analyses in human cancers. Jirawatnotai S, Hu Y, Michowski W, Elias JE, Becks L, Bienvenu F, Zagozdzon A, Goswami T, Wang YE, Clark AB, Kunkel TA, van Harn T, Xia B, Correll M, Quackenbush J, Livingston DM, Gygi SP, Sicinski P. Nature. 2011 Jun 8;474(7350):230-4. doi: 10.1038/nature10155. PubMed 21654808.
Backbone
  Vector backbone: pMKO.1
  Backbone size w/o insert (bp): 6700
  Vector type: Mammalian Expression, Retroviral, RNAi
  Selectable markers: Puromycin
Growth in bacteria
  Bacterial resistance: Ampicillin, 100 μg/mL
  Growth temperature: 37°C
  Growth strain: Stbl3
  Copy number: High Copy
Gene/Insert
  Gene/Insert name: Cyclin D1
  gRNA/shRNA sequence: CCACAGATGTGAAGTTCATTT
  Species: H. sapiens (human)
  Entrez Gene: CCND1 (a.k.a. BCL1, D11S287E, PRAD1, U21B31)
  Cloning method: Restriction Enzyme; 5′ cloning site None (unknown if destroyed); 3′ cloning site None (unknown if destroyed)
  Sequencing primers: 5′ pLXSN 5'; 3′ none
Terms and licenses: Academic/Nonprofit Terms; Industry Terms: Not Available to Industry
How to cite: Cyclin D1 shRNA-B was a gift from Peter Sicinski (Addgene plasmid # 32494 ; http://n2t.net/addgene:32494 ; RRID:Addgene_32494)
